Addgene plasmid #244712: CL20_mEGFP_FOidr_160
Purpose: Express mEGFP-tagged intrinsically disordered protein (IDR), FOidr_160, derived from human fusion protein RABGAP1L_BCAS3
Depositing lab: Richard Kriwacki. Depositing organization: St. Jude Children's Research Hospital. Publication: Proteome-wide computational analyses reveal links between protein condensate formation and RNA biology. Maiti S, Tripathi S, Baggett DW, Phillips AH, Park CG, Wang J, Wahiduzzaman, Freyaldenhoven WT, Kinger S, Pioso BJ, Bollinger JC, Somjee R, Lang B, Babu MM, Kriwacki RW. Sci Adv. 2025 Dec 5;11(49):eady1420. doi: 10.1126/sciadv.ady1420. Epub 2025 Dec 3. PubMed 41337585.
Backbone
  Vector backbone: CL20
  Vector type: Mammalian Expression
Growth in bacteria
  Bacterial resistance: Ampicillin, 100 μg/mL
  Growth temperature: 37°C
  Growth strain: NEB Stable
  Copy number: High Copy
Gene/Insert
  Gene/Insert name: FOidr_160
  Species: H. sapiens (human)
  Mutation: Unmutated
  Tag / fusion protein: monomeric EGFP (N terminal on insert)
  Cloning method: Restriction Enzyme; 5′ cloning site Unknown (unknown if destroyed)
Terms and licenses: Academic/Nonprofit Terms; Industry Terms: Not Available to Industry
Depositor comments: RABGAP1L_BCAS3_495_563
How to cite: CL20_mEGFP_FOidr_160 was a gift from Richard Kriwacki (Addgene plasmid # 244712 ; http://n2t.net/addgene:244712 ; RRID:Addgene_244712)
