[The description below was written by a language model from this plasmid's Addgene catalogue record and pLannotate feature annotations shown in this document.]
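Description:
CL20_mEGFP_FOidr_160 is a mammalian expression plasmid built on the CL20 backbone. The catalogue lists it only as a mammalian expression vector, but the feature table shows the architecture of a self-inactivating HIV-1 lentiviral transfer vector. A CMV enhancer is fused to a truncated 5' LTR to drive genomic RNA transcription in packaging cells. This is followed by the Ψ packaging signal with a gag fragment, the cPPT/CTS, the Rev response element and a ΔU3 3' LTR (annotated as a fragment), with a rabbit β-globin polyadenylation signal downstream. Short annotated fragments of vif, rev and nef appear to be residual viral sequence rather than functional genes. In bacteria the plasmid is maintained through a high-copy ColE1/pUC-type origin and selected with ampicillin via the bla gene. The backbone also carries an SV40 origin and poly(A) signal and remnants of lac regulatory elements.

The internal expression cassette uses the CMV immediate-early enhancer and promoter to drive monomeric EGFP fused at the N terminus of FOidr_160. This insert is an unmutated intrinsically disordered region from the human fusion protein RABGAP1L_BCAS3, and the depositor comment indicates residues 495–563 of that fusion. The annotation software matches the segment downstream of mEGFP to BCAS3, suggesting the region lies largely or wholly in the BCAS3-derived part. A very short hit to a Tet-responsive promoter next to the CMV promoter probably reflects shared minimal CMV sequence, not inducible control. The construct is intended to express the fluorescently tagged IDR in mammalian cells so its localisation can be visualised. The associated work concerns protein condensate formation and its links to RNA biology.
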