Features (pLannotate 1.2.2; 29 found; start..end, strand, type, name):
    199..254     -  polyA_signal   β-globin poly(A) signal: rabbit β-globin polyadenylation signal (Gil and Proudfoot, 1987)
    340..475     -  LTR            3' LTR (ΔU3) (fragment): self-inactivating 3' long terminal repeat (LTR) from HIV-1
    477..545     -  CDS            nef (fragment): NEF_HV1Z2 - Experimental evidence at protein level: Swiss-Prot protein existence level 1. Extracellular Nef protein targets CD4(+) T-lymphocytes for apoptosis by interacting with CXCR4 surface receptors. From Human immunodeficiency virus type 1 group M subtype D (isolate Z2/CDC-Z34) (HIV-1).
    559..777     -  CDS            BCAS3 (fragment): BCAS3_HUMAN - Experimental evidence at protein level: Swiss-Prot protein existence level 1. Plays a role in angiogenesis. Participates in the regulation of cell polarity and directional endothelial cell migration by mediating both the activation and recruitment of CDC42 and the reorganization of the actin cytoskeleton at the cell leading edge. Promotes filipodia formation (By similarity). Functions synergistically with PELP1 as a transcriptional coactivator of estrogen receptor- responsive genes. Stimulates histone acetyltransferase activity. Binds to chromatin. Plays a regulatory role in auto
    820..1536    -  CDS            mEGFP: mEGFP is a basic (constitutively fluorescent) green fluorescent protein published in 2002, derived from Aequorea victoria. It has moderate acid sensitivity.
   1550..1587    -  misc_feature   MCS (fragment): multiple cloning site
   1586..1602    -  promoter       tight TRE promoter (fragment): Tet-responsive promoter PTight, consisting of seven tet operator sequences followed by the minimal CMV promoter
   1618..1821    -  promoter       CMV promoter: human cytomegalovirus (CMV) immediate early promoter
   1822..2125    -  enhancer       CMV enhancer: human cytomegalovirus immediate early enhancer
   2193..2209    -  misc_feature   MCS (fragment): multiple cloning site
   2209..2234    -  CDS            Rev (fragment): human immunodeficiency virus 1 (HIV-1) Rev protein; rev; enhances nuclear export of unspliced and incompletely spliced viral mRNAs
   2611..2844    -  misc_feature   RRE: The Rev response element (RRE) of HIV-1 allows for Rev-dependent mRNA export from the nucleus to the cytoplasm.
   2978..3061    -  CDS            vif (fragment): VIF_HV1BR - Experimental evidence at protein level: Swiss-Prot protein existence level 1. Counteracts the innate antiviral activity of host APOBEC3F and APOBEC3G. Forms a complex with host APOBEC3F and APOBEC3G thus preventing the entry of these lethally hypermutating enzymes into progeny virions. Recruits an active E3 ubiquitin ligase complex composed of elongin BC, CUL5, and RBX2 to induce polyubiquitination of APOBEC3G and APOBEC3F. In turn, they are directed to the 26S proteasome for degradation. Vif interaction with APOBEC3G also blocks its cytidine deaminase activity in a proteasome-inde
   3204..3321    -  misc_feature   cPPT/CTS: central polypurine tract and central termination sequence of HIV-1
   3470..3829    -  CDS            HIV-1 gag (fragment): gag protein from human immunodeficiency virus 1; gag
   3813..3938    -  misc_feature   HIV-1 Ψ: packaging signal of human immunodeficiency virus type 1
   3985..4242    -  LTR            5' LTR (truncated): truncated 5' long terminal repeat (LTR) from HIV-1
   4244..4623    -  enhancer       CMV enhancer: human cytomegalovirus immediate early enhancer
   4654..4758    +  promoter       AmpR promoter: bla
   4759..5619    +  CDS            AmpR: β-lactamase; bla; confers resistance to ampicillin, carbenicillin, and related antibiotics
   5790..6378    +  rep_origin     ori: high-copy-number ColE1/pMB1/pBR322/pUC origin of replication
   6561..6615    +  CDS            lacI (fragment): lac repressor; lacI; The lac repressor binds to the lac operator to inhibit transcription in E. coli. This inhibition can be relieved by adding lactose or isopropyl-β-D-thiogalactopyranoside (IPTG).
   6617..6751    -  polyA_signal   SV40 poly(A) signal: SV40 polyadenylation signal
   6771..6906    -  rep_origin     SV40 ori: SV40 origin of replication
   6930..6952    -  promoter       SV40 promoter (fragment): SV40 enhancer and early promoter
   6959..6998    +  CDS            lacI (fragment): lac repressor; lacI; The lac repressor binds to the lac operator to inhibit transcription in E. coli. This inhibition can be relieved by adding lactose or isopropyl-β-D-thiogalactopyranoside (IPTG).
   7011..7032    +  protein_bind   CAP binding site: CAP binding activates transcription in the presence of cAMP. E. coli catabolite activator protein
   7047..7077    +  promoter       lac promoter: promoter for the E. coli lac operon
   7085..7101    +  protein_bind   lac operator: The lac repressor binds to the lac operator to inhibit transcription in E. coli. This inhibition can be relieved by adding lactose or isopropyl-β-D-thiogalactopyranoside (IPTG). lac repressor encoded by lacI
>Addgene plasmid #244712 | CL20_mEGFP_FOidr_160 | addgene full sequence | sequence record 488180 | Addgene NGS Result
AAAAAAAATCTAACCTCAAGTCAAGGCTTTTCTATGGAATAAGGAATGGACAGCAGGGGGCTGTTTCATA
TACTGATGACCTCTTTATAGCCAACCTTTGTTCATGGCAGCCAGCATATGGGCATATGTTGCCAAACTCT
AAACCAAATACTCATTCTGATGTTTTAAATGATTTGCCCTCCCATATGTCCTTCCGAGTGAGAGACACAA
AAAATTCCAACACACTATTGCAATGAAAATAAATTTCCTTTATTAGCCAGAAGTCAGATGCTCAAGGGGC
TTCATGATGTCCCCATAATTTTTGGCAGAGGGAAAAAGATCTGCTAGCTCGAGCAGCTGAAGCTTTATTG
AGGCTTAAGCAGTGGGTTCCCTAGTTAGCCAGAGAGCTCCCAGGCTCAGATCTGGTCTAACCAGAGAGAC
CCAGTACAGGCAAAAAGCAGATCTTGTCTTCTTTGGGAGTGAATTAGCCCTTCCAGTCCCCCCTTTTCTT
TTAAAAAGTGGCTAAGATCTACAGCTGCCTTGTAAGTCATTGGTCTTAAAGGTACCGTAATCTTATCTAG
AACCGGTTCAGGCATCGATCACTGTACTAACGCCGCGGCGGTCGCTGACAGGACGAGAACTTCCGGGCAT
GCTTACAGGGTCCGAGCGGACTGGCTGAATGCGAAGACTATTCAAATCAAGGTCGTCGGTATCAAAATCC
AGCAGCGGTTGAGGGGTGTCTGAAGGGCCATGCGACTGTAATACGGAGGAACTGGAACTAATGACTGTGG
TTTGCCCCCGGGAAGCGGCCGCACTTCCCCCGGAGCCTCCGCTTCCGCCCTTGTACAGCTCGTCCATGCC
GAGAGTGATCCCGGCGGCGGTCACGAACTCCAGCAGGACCATGTGATCGCGCTTCTCGTTGGGGTCTTTG
CTCAGCTTGGACTGGGTGCTCAGGTAGTGGTTGTCGGGCAGCAGCACGGGGCCGTCGCCGATGGGGGTGT
TCTGCTGGTAGTGGTCGGCGAGCTGCACGCTGCCGTCCTCGATGTTGTGGCGGATCTTGAAGTTCACCTT
GATGCCGTTCTTCTGCTTGTCGGCCATGATATAGACGTTGTGGCTGTTGTAGTTGTACTCCAGCTTGTGC
CCCAGGATGTTGCCGTCCTCCTTGAAGTCGATGCCCTTCAGCTCGATGCGGTTCACCAGGGTGTCGCCCT
CGAACTTCACCTCGGCGCGGGTCTTGTAGTTGCCGTCGTCCTTGAAGAAGATGGTGCGCTCCTGGACGTA
GCCTTCGGGCATGGCGGACTTGAAGAAGTCGTGCTGCTTCATGTGGTCGGGGTAGCGGCTGAAGCACTGC
ACGCCGTAGGTCAGGGTGGTCACGAGGGTGGGCCAGGGCACGGGCAGCTTGCCGGTGGTGCAGATGAACT
TCAGGGTCAGCTTGCCGTAGGTGGCATCGCCCTCGCCCTCGCCGGACACGCTGAACTTGTGGCCGTTTAC
GTCGCCGTCCAGCTCGACCAGGATGGGCACCACCCCGGTGAACAGCTCCTCGCCCTTGCTCACCATGGTG
GCGACCGGTGGATCCCGGGCCCGCGGTACCGTCGACTGCAGAATTCGGTTCACTAAACGAGCCCGGTTCA
CTAAACGAGCTCTGCTTATATAGACCTCCCACCGTACACGCCTACCGCCCATTTGCGTCAATGGGGCGGA
GTTGTTACGACATTTTGGAAAGTCCCGTTGATTTTGGTGCCAAAACAAACTCCCATTGACGTCAATGGGG
TGGAGACTTGGAAATCCCCGTGAGTCAAACCGCTATCCACGCCCATTGATGTACTGCCAAAACCGCATCA
CCATGGTAATAGCGATGACTAATACGTAGATGTACTGCCAAGTAGGAAAGTCCCATAAGGTCATGTACTG
GGCATAATGCCAGGCGGGCCATTTACCGTCATTGACGTCAATAGGGGGCGTACTTGGCATATGATACACT
TGATGTACTGCCAAGTGGGCAGTTTACCGTAAATACTCCACCCATTGACGTCAATGGAAAGTCCCTATTG
GCGTTACTATGGGAACATACGTCATTATTGACGTCAATGGGCGGGGGTCGTTGGGCGGTCAGCCAGGCGG
GCCATTTACCGTAAGTTATGTAACGCGGAACTCCATATATGGGCTATGAACTAATGACCCCGTAATTGAT
TACTATTAATAACTAGCACGCGTTCGAAGCTTGAGCTCGGTCCCCTCGGGGTTGGGAGGTGGGTCTGAAA
CGATAATGGTGAATATCCCTGCCTAACTCTATTCACTATAGAAAGTACAGCAAAAACTATTCTTAAACCT
ACCAAGCCTCCTACTATCATTATGAATAATTTTATATACCACAGCCAATTTGTTATGTTAAACCAATTCC
ACAAACTTGCCCATTTATCTAATTCCAATAATTCTTGTTCATTCTTTTCTTGCTGGTTTTGCGATTCTTC
AATTAAGGAGTGTATTAAGCTTGTGTAATTGTTAATTTCTCTGTCCCACTCCATCCAGGTCGTGTGATTC
CAAATCTGTTCCAGAGATTTATTACTCCAACTAGCATTCCAAGGCACAGCAGTGGTGCAAATGAGTTTTC
CAGAGCAACCCCAAATCCCCAGGAGCTGTTGATCCTTTAGGTATCTTTCCACAGCCAGGATTCTTGCCTG
GAGCTGCTTGATGCCCCAGACTGTGAGTTGCAACAGATGCTGTTGCGCCTCAATAGCCCTCAGCAAATTG
TTCTGCTGCTGCACTATACCAGACAATAATTGTCTGGCCTGTACCGTCAGCGTCATTGACGCTGCGCCCA
TAGTGCTTCCTGCTGCTCCCAAGAACCCAAGGAACAAAGCTCCTATTCCCACTGCTCTTTTTTCTCTCTG
CACCACTCTTCTCTTTGCCTTGGTGGGTGCTACTCCTAATGGTTCAATTTTTACTACTTTATATTTATAT
AATTCACTTCTCCAATTGTCCCTCATATCTCCTCCTTATGGTGTTTTACTAAACTTTTCCATGTTCTAAT
CCTCATCCTGTCTACTTGCCACACAATCATCACCTGCCATCTGTTTTCCATAATCCCTAATGATCTTTGC
TTTTCTTCTTGGCACTACTTTTATGTCACTATTATCTTGTATTACTACTGCCCCTTCACCTTTCCAGAGG
AGCTTTGCTGGTCCTTTCCAAAGTGGATTTCTGCTGTCCCTGTAATAAACCCGAAAATTTTGAATTTTTG
TAATTTGTTTTTGTAATTCTTTAGTTTGTATGTCTGTTGCTATTATGTCTACTATTCTTTCCCCTGCACT
GTACCCCCCAATCCCCCCTTTTCTTTTAAAATTGTGGATGAATACTGCCATTTGTACTGCTGTCTTAAGA
TGTTCAGCCTGATCTCTTACCTGTCCTATAATTTTCTTTAATTCTTTATTCATAGATTCTACTACTCCTT
GACTTTGGGGATTGTAGGGAATTTCCAGGTCTGAAGATCCTGCTGCTTGCTGTGCTTTTTTCTTACTTTT
GTTTTGCTCTTCCTCTATCTTGTCTAAAGCTTCCTTGGTGTCTTTTATCTCTATCCTTTGATGCACACAA
TAGAGGGTTGCTACTGTATTATATAATGATCTAAGTTCTTCTGATCCTGTCTGAAGGGATGGTTGTAGCT
GTCCCAGTATTTGTCTACAGCCTTCTGATGTTTCTAACAGGCCAGTATTAACTGCGAATCGTTCTAGCTC
CCTGCTTGCCCATACTATATGTTTTAATTTATATTTTTTCTTTCCCCCTGGCCTTAACCGAATTTTTTCC
CATCGCGATCTAATTCTCCCCCGCTTAATACTGACGCTCTCGCACCCATCTCTCTCCTTCTAGCCTCCGC
TAGTCAAAATTTTTGGCGTACTCACCAGTCGCCGCCCCTCGCCTCTTGCCGTGCGCGCTTCAGCAAGCCG
AGTCCTGCGTCGAGAGAGCTCCTCTGGTTTCCCTTTCGCTTTCAAGTCCCTGTTCGGGCGCCACTGCTAG
AGATTTTCCACACTGACTAAAAGGGTCTGAGGGATCTCTAGTTACCAGAGTCACACAACAGACGGGCACA
CACTACTTGAAGCACTCAAGGCAAGCTTTATTGAGGCTTAAGCAGTGGGTTCCCTAGTTAGCCAGAGAGC
TCCCAGGCTCAGATCTGGTCTAACCAGAGAGACCCAGTACAGGCAAAAAGCAGCTGCTTATATGCAGGAT
CTGAGGGCTCGCCACTCCCCAGTCCCGCCCAGGCCACGCCTCCCATGGTAATAGCGATGACTAATACGTA
GATGTACTGCCAAGTAGGAAAGTCCCATAAGGTCATGTACTGGGCATAATGCCAGGCGGGCCATTTACCG
TCATTGACGTCAATAGGGGGCGTACTTGGCATATGATACACTTGATGTACTGCCAAGTGGGCAGTTTACC
GTAAATACTCCACCCATTGACGTCAATGGAAAGTCCCTATTGGCGTTACTATGGGAACATACGTCATTAT
TGACGTCAATGGGCGGGGGTCGTTGGGCGGTCAGCCAGGCGGGCCATTTACCGTAAGTTATGTAACGCGG
AACTCCATATATGGGCTATGAACTAATGACCCCGTAATTGATTACTATTAATAACTAGTCAATAATCAAT
GTCGACCCAGGTGGCACTTTTCGGGGAAATGTGCGCGGAACCCCTATTTGTTTATTTTTCTAAATACATT
CAAATATGTATCCGCTCATGAGACAATAACCCTGATAAATGCTTCAATAATATTGAAAAAGGAAGAGTAT
GAGTATTCAACATTTCCGTGTCGCCCTTATTCCCTTTTTTGCGGCATTTTGCCTTCCTGTTTTTGCTCAC
CCAGAAACGCTGGTGAAAGTAAAAGATGCTGAAGATCAGTTGGGTGCACGAGTGGGTTACATCGAACTGG
ATCTCAACAGCGGTAAGATCCTTGAGAGTTTTCGCCCCGAAGAACGTTTTCCAATGATGAGCACTTTTAA
AGTTCTGCTATGTGGCGCGGTATTATCCCGTATTGACGCCGGGCAAGAGCAACTCGGTCGCCGCATACAC
TATTCTCAGAATGACTTGGTTGAGTACTCACCAGTCACAGAAAAGCATCTTACGGATGGCATGACAGTAA
GAGAATTATGCAGTGCTGCCATAACCATGAGTGATAACACTGCGGCCAACTTACTTCTGACAACGATCGG
AGGACCGAAGGAGCTAACCGCTTTTTTGCACAACATGGGGGATCATGTAACTCGCCTTGATCGTTGGGAA
CCGGAGCTGAATGAAGCCATACCAAACGACGAGCGTGACACCACGATGCCTGTAGCAATGGCAACAACGT
TGCGCAAACTATTAACTGGCGAACTACTTACTCTAGCTTCCCGGCAACAATTAATAGACTGGATGGAGGC
GGATAAAGTTGCAGGACCACTTCTGCGCTCGGCCCTTCCGGCTGGCTGGTTTATTGCTGATAAATCTGGA
GCCGGTGAGCGTGGGTCTCGCGGTATCATTGCAGCACTGGGGCCAGATGGTAAGCCCTCCCGTATCGTAG
TTATCTACACGACGGGGAGTCAGGCAACTATGGATGAACGAAATAGACAGATCGCTGAGATAGGTGCCTC
ACTGATTAAGCATTGGTAACTGTCAGACCAAGTTTACTCATATATACTTTAGATTGATTTAAAACTTCAT
TTTTAATTTAAAAGGATCTAGGTGAAGATCCTTTTTGATAATCTCATGACCAAAATCCCTTAACGTGAGT
TTTCGTTCCACTGAGCGTCAGACCCCGTAGAAAAGATCAAAGGATCTTCTTGAGATCCTTTTTTTCTGCG
CGTAATCTGCTGCTTGCAAACAAAAAAACCACCGCTACCAGCGGTGGTTTGTTTGCCGGATCAAGAGCTA
CCAACTCTTTTTCCGAAGGTAACTGGCTTCAGCAGAGCGCAGATACCAAATACTGTTCTTCTAGTGTAGC
CGTAGTTAGGCCACCACTTCAAGAACTCTGTAGCACCGCCTACATACCTCGCTCTGCTAATCCTGTTACC
AGTGGCTGCTGCCAGTGGCGATAAGTCGTGTCTTACCGGGTTGGACTCAAGACGATAGTTACCGGATAAG
GCGCAGCGGTCGGGCTGAACGGGGGGTTCGTGCACACAGCCCAGCTTGGAGCGAACGACCTACACCGAAC
TGAGATACCTACAGCGTGAGCTATGAGAAAGCGCCACGCTTCCCGAAGGGAGAAAGGCGGACAGGTATCC
GGTAAGCGGCAGGGTCGGAACAGGAGAGCGCACGAGGGAGCTTCCAGGGGGAAACGCCTGGTATCTTTAT
AGTCCTGTCGGGTTTCGCCACCTCTGACTTGAGCGTCGATTTTTGTGATGCTCGTCAGGGGGGCGGAGCC
TATGGAAAAACGCCAGCAACGCGGCCTTTTTACGGTTCCTGGCCTTTTGCTGGCCTTTTGCTCACATGTT
CTTTCCTGCGTTATCCCCTGATTCTGTGGATAACCGTATTACCGCCTTTGAGTGAGCTGATACCGCTCGC
CGCAGCCGAACGACCGAGCGCAGCGAGTCAGTGAGCGAGGAAGCGGAAGAGCGCCCAATACGCAAACCGC
CTCTCCCCGCGCGTTGGCCGATTCATTAATGCAGCGGATCCAGACATGATAAGATACATTGATGAGTTTG
GACAAACCACAACTAGAATGCAGTGAAAAAAATGCTTTATTTGTGAAATTTGTGATGCTATTGCTTTATT
TGTAACCATTATAAGCTGCAATAAACAAGTTAGCTTTTTGCAAAAGCCTAGGCCTCCAAAAAAGCCTCCT
CACTACTTCTGGAATAGCTCAGAGGCCGAGGCGGCCTCGGCCTCTGCATAAATAAAAAAAATTAGTCAGC
CATGGGGCGGAGAATGGGCGGAACTGGGCGGAGTTAGGGGCGGGATGGGCGGAGTTAGGGGCGGGACTAT
GGTTGCTGACTAATTGAGATGCGGATCCGCTGGCACGACAGGTTTCCCGACTGGAAAGCGGGCAGTGAGC
GCAACGCAATTAATGTGAGTTAGCTCACTCATTAGGCACCCCAGGCTTTACACTTTATGCTTCCGGCTCG
TATGTTGTGTGGAATTGTGAGCGGATAACAATTTCACACAGGAAACAGCTATGACCATGATTACGCCAAG
CTTGGGCTGCAGGTCGAGGGATCTCCATAAGAGAAGAGGGACAGCTATGACTGGGAGTAGTCAGGAGAGG
AGGAAAAATCTGGCTAGTAAAACATGTAAGGAAAATTTTAGGGATGTTAAAGAAAAAAATAACACAAAAC
AAAATAT
